>Addgene plasmid #237065 | LgBiT-PDE4C3-SmBiT Fusion Vector | depositor full sequence | sequence record 470636 | LgBiT-PDE4C3-SmBiT Fusion Vector sequence 8050 bps
TCAATATTGGCCATTAGCCATATTATTCATTGGTTATATAGCATAAATCAATATTGGCTATTGGCCATTG
CATACGTTGTATCTATATCATAATATGTACATTTATATTGGCTCATGTCCAATATGACCGCCATGTTGGC
ATTGATTATTGACTAGTTATTAATAGTAATCAATTACGGGGTCATTAGTTCATAGCCCATATATGGAGTT
CCGCGTTACATAACTTACGGTAAATGGCCCGCCTGGCTGACCGCCCAACGACCCCCGCCCATTGACGTCA
ATAATGACGTATGTTCCCATAGTAACGCCAATAGGGACTTTCCATTGACGTCAATGGGTGGAGTATTTAC
GGTAAACTGCCCACTTGGCAGTACATCAAGTGTATCATATGCCAAGTCCGCCCCCTATTGACGTCAATGA
CGGTAAATGGCCCGCCTGGCATTATGCCCAGTACATGACCTTACGGGACTTTCCTACTTGGCAGTACATC
TACGTATTAGTCATCGCTATTACCATGGTGATGCGGTTTTGGCAGTACACCAATGGGCGTGGATAGCGGT
TTGACTCACGGGGATTTCCAAGTCTCCACCCCATTGACGTCAATGGGAGTTTGTTTTGGCACCAAAATCA
ACGGGACTTTCCAAAATGTCGTAATAACCCCGCCCCGTTGACGCAAATGGGCGGTAGGCGTGTACGGTGG
GAGGTCTATATAAGCAGAGCTGGTTTAGTGAACCGTCAGATCACTAGAAGCTTTATTGCGGTAGTTTATC
ACAGTTAAATTGCTAACGCAGTCAGTGCTTCTGACACAACAGTCTCGAACTTAAGCTGCAGAAGTTGGTC
GTGAGGCACTGGGCAGGTAAGTATCAAGGTTACAAGACAGGTTTAAGGAGACCAATAGAAACTGGGCTTG
TCGAGACAGAGAAGACTCTTGCGTTTCTGATAGGCACCTATTGGTCTTACTGACATCCACTTTGCCTTTC
TCTCCACAGGTGTCCACTCCCAGTTCAATTACAGCTCTTAAGGCTAGAGTATTAATACGACTCACTATAG
GGCTAGCGCTCACCATGGTCTTCACACTCGAAGATTTCGTTGGGGACTGGGAACAGACAGCCGCCTACAA
CCTGGACCAAGTCCTTGAACAGGGAGGTGTGTCCAGTTTGCTGCAGAATCTCGCCGTGTCCGTAACTCCG
ATCCAAAGGATTGTCCGGAGCGGTGAAAATGCCCTGAAGATCGACATCCATGTCATCATCCCGTATGAAG
GTCTGAGCGCCGACCAAATGGCCCAGATCGAAGAGGTGTTTAAGGTGGTGTACCCTGTGGATGATCATCA
CTTTAAGGTGATCCTGCCCTATGGCACACTGGTAATCGACGGGGTTACGCCGAACATGCTGAACTATTTC
GGACGGCCGTATGAAGGCATCGCCGTGTTCGACGGCAAAAAGATCACTGTAACAGGGACCCTGTGGAACG
GCAACAAAATTATCGACGAGCGCCTGATCACCCCCGACGGCTCCATGCTGTTCCGAGTAACCATCAACAG
TGGGAGCTCCGGTGGTGGCGGGAGCGGAGGTGGAGGCTCGAGCGGTGCGATCGCCATGCAAGGTCCACCA
GCGCCGGCTCCGGTTCCAGGACCTGGTTCTCCTCGGGGGAGCCCGAGAGGCAGCCCTGGATTGTTCCGGA
AGCTTTTGGTGAATCAGAGTATCAGACTCCAGCGGAGGTTCACCGTTGCTCACCCGCTTTGCTTCGATCT
CGAAAACGGATTGTCATGTGGAAGGCGGGCTCTGGATCCACAATCAAGCCCGGGGCTCGGCCGGATAATG
CAAGCCCCTGTACCCCATTCTCAGCGCAGAGAGTCTTTCTTGTACCGGTCTGACAGTGACTATGAGCTGA
GTCCGAAGGCGATGTCAAGAAATAGTAGTGTTGCGTCTGACCTTCACGGGGAAGACATGATAGTCACCCC
TTTCGCACAGGTACTGGCTTCACTTCGGACGGTTCGAAGTAATGTAGCTGCACTCGCACGGCAACAATGT
CTCGGGGCGGCTAAGCAAGGGCCTGTTGGTAATCCTAGCTCATCCAATCAGCTGCCACCTGCAGAGGATA
CAGGTCAGAAACTGGCACTTGAAACGTTGGATGAACTGGACTGGTGTCTGGATCAACTGGAGACGTTGCA
AACTAGACATTCCGTCGGTGAGATGGCGAGTAACAAATTCAAACGGATATTGAACAGAGAACTGACGCAC
CTCTCCGAAACATCTCGATCCGGGAACCAGGTCAGCGAATATATTAGCAGAACCTTTCTGGACCAACAAA
CTGAGGTTGAACTCCCGAAAGTAACTGCGGAGGAGGCGCCACAGCCCATGTCTAGGATCTCCGGGCTTCA
TGGTCTGTGCCACTCTGCTAGTCTTTCATCAGCGACCGTACCGCGATTTGGGGTCCAAACCGATCAAGAA
GAGCAACTGGCTAAAGAATTGGAGGACACAAATAAGTGGGGTCTTGACGTCTTTAAGGTCGCTGAACTGA
GCGGAAATCGCCCACTTACGGCAATTATCTTTTCTATTTTTCAAGAGAGAGATCTCCTTAAAACGTTTCA
AATTCCAGCCGACACCCTTGCTACCTATCTCCTTATGCTGGAGGGCCACTACCATGCTAACGTTGCTTAC
CATAATTCACTTCACGCGGCGGACGTGGCTCAAAGCACGCATGTACTCCTTGCAACACCGGCCTTGGAAG
CTGTATTTACGGATCTGGAAATACTTGCTGCTTTGTTTGCAAGTGCGATCCATGATGTTGACCACCCGGG
AGTATCCAACCAGTTCCTCATTAACACCAATTCCGAATTGGCCCTGATGTATAATGACGCGTCTGTGCTG
GAAAATCATCACCTTGCCGTAGGGTTCAAGTTGCTGCAGGCGGAGAATTGCGATATCTTCCAGAACCTTT
CCGCCAAACAGAGACTTAGTCTGCGCCGCATGGTCATTGACATGGTACTGGCCACGGACATGAGTAAGCA
TATGAACCTTTTGGCCGACTTGAAGACTATGGTTGAAACGAAAAAAGTTACAAGTCTTGGCGTCCTCTTG
CTGGACAATTATAGCGACAGGATACAGGTGCTCCAAAATCTTGTCCATTGCGCCGATCTTTCTAATCCTA
CGAAACCTCTCCCACTTTACCGACAGTGGACGGATCGGATCATGGCAGAGTTCTTCCAGCAAGGGGATAG
AGAAAGAGAGTCTGGCTTGGATATCTCCCCAATGTGCGATAAACATACCGCCTCCGTGGAGAAAAGCCAA
GTTGGGTTTATAGACTACATTGCACACCCACTCTGGGAAACGTGGGCAGATTTGGTACACCCGGACGCTC
AAGACCTTCTGGACACACTCGAGGACAATAGGGAGTGGTATCAAAGCAAAATCCCCCGCTCACCTAGCGA
TCTGACTAATCCTGAAAGAGATGGTCCTGACCGCTTCCAATTCGAGCTGACGCTGGAGGAAGCTGAGGAA
GAGGATGAGGAGGAGGAAGAAGAAGGGGAGGAAACGGCACTTGCGAAAGAGGCGCTCGAGCTCCCGGATA
CAGAGCTTCTTAGTCCTGAGGCCGGACCAGATCCAGGGGACCTTCCTCTGGATAATCAGAGAACTGTTTC
TCAAGGCAGTTCAGGTGGTGGCGGGAGCGGAGGTGGAGGCTCGAGCGGTGTGACCGGCTACCGGCTGTTC
GAGGAGATTCTGTAAGGCCGCGACTCTAGAGTCGACCTGCAGGCATGCAAGCTGATCCGGCTGCTAACAA
AGCCCGAAAGGAAGCTGAGTTGGCTGCTGCCACCGCTGAGCAATAACTAGCATAACCCCTTGGGGCGGCC
GCTTCGAGCAGACATGATAAGATACATTGATGAGTTTGGACAAACCACAACTAGAATGCAGTGAAAAAAA
TGCTTTATTTGTGAAATTTGTGATGCTATTGCTTTATTTGTAACCATTATAAGCTGCAATAAACAAGTTA
ACAACAACAATTGCATTCATTTTATGTTTCAGGTTCAGGGGGAGATGTGGGAGGTTTTTTTAAGCAAGTA
AAACCTCTACAAATGTGGTAAAATCGAATTTTAACAAAATATTAACGCTTACAATTTCCTGATGCGGTAT
TTTCTCCTTACGCATCTGTGCGGTATTTCACACCGCATACGCGGATCTGCGCAGCACCATGGCCTGAAAT
AACCTCTGAAAGAGGAACTTGGTTAGGTACCTTCTGAGGCGGAAAGAACCAGCTGTGGAATGTGTGTCAG
TTAGGGTGTGGAAAGTCCCCAGGCTCCCCAGCAGGCAGAAGTATGCAAAGCATGCATCTCAATTAGTCAG
CAACCAGGTGTGGAAAGTCCCCAGGCTCCCCAGCAGGCAGAAGTATGCAAAGCATGCATCTCAATTAGTC
AGCAACCATAGTCCCGCCCCTAACTCCGCCCATCCCGCCCCTAACTCCGCCCAGTTCCGCCCATTCTCCG
CCCCATGGCTGACTAATTTTTTTTATTTATGCAGAGGCCGAGGCCGCCTCGGCCTCTGAGCTATTCCAGA
AGTAGTGAGGAGGCTTTTTTGGAGGCCTAGGCTTTTGCAAAAAGCTCGATTCTTCTGACACTAGCGCCAC
CATGAAGAAGCCCGAACTCACCGCTACCAGCGTTGAAAAATTTCTCATCGAGAAGTTCGACAGTGTGAGC
GACCTGATGCAGTTGTCGGAGGGCGAAGAGAGCCGAGCCTTCAGCTTCGATGTCGGCGGACGCGGCTATG
TACTGCGGGTGAATAGCTGCGCTGATGGCTTCTACAAAGACCGCTACGTGTACCGCCACTTCGCCAGCGC
TGCACTACCCATCCCCGAAGTGTTGGACATCGGCGAGTTCAGCGAGAGCCTGACATACTGCATCAGTAGA
CGCGCCCAAGGCGTTACTCTCCAAGACCTCCCCGAAACAGAGCTGCCTGCTGTGTTACAGCCTGTCGCCG
AAGCTATGGATGCTATTGCCGCCGCCGACCTCAGTCAAACCAGCGGCTTCGGCCCATTCGGGCCCCAAGG
CATCGGCCAGTACACAACCTGGCGGGATTTCATTTGCGCCATTGCTGATCCCCATGTCTACCACTGGCAG
ACCGTGATGGACGACACCGTGTCCGCCAGCGTAGCTCAAGCCCTGGACGAACTGATGCTGTGGGCCGAAG
ACTGTCCCGAGGTGCGCCACCTCGTCCATGCCGACTTCGGCAGCAACAACGTCCTGACCGACAACGGCCG
CATCACCGCCGTAATCGACTGGTCCGAAGCTATGTTCGGGGACAGTCAGTACGAGGTGGCCAACATCTTC
TTCTGGCGGCCCTGGCTGGCTTGCATGGAGCAGCAGACTCGCTACTTCGAGCGCCGGCATCCCGAGCTGG
CCGGCAGCCCTCGTCTGCGAGCCTACATGCTGCGCATCGGCCTGGATCAGCTCTACCAGAGCCTCGTGGA
CGGCAACTTCGACGATGCTGCCTGGGCTCAAGGCCGCTGCGATGCCATCGTCCGCAGCGGGGCCGGCACC
GTCGGTCGCACACAAATCGCTCGCCGGAGCGCAGCCGTATGGACCGACGGCTGCGTCGAGGTGCTGGCCG
ACAGCGGCAACCGCCGGCCCAGTACACGACCGCGCGCTAAGGAGGTAGGTCGAGTTTAGACTCTAGCCAT
CACGATGGCCGCAATAAAATATCTTTATTTTCATTACATCTGTGTGTTGGTTTTTTGTGTGAATCGATAG
CGATAAGGATCCTCTTTGCGCTTGCGTTTTCCCTTGTCCAGATAGCCCAGTAGCTGACATTCATCCGGGG
TCAGCACCGTTTCTGCGGACTGGCTTTCTACGTAATGGTTTCTTAGACGTCAGGTGGCACTTTTCGGGGA
AATGTGCGCGGAACCCCTATTTGTTTATTTTTCTAAATACATTCAAATATGTATCCGCTCATGAGACAAT
AACCCTGATAAATGCTTCAATAATATTGAAAAAGGAAGAGTATGAGTATTCAACATTTCCGTGTCGCCCT
TATTCCCTTTTTTGCGGCATTTTGCCTTCCTGTTTTTGCTCACCCAGAAACGCTGGTGAAAGTAAAAGAT
GCTGAAGATCAGTTGGGTGCACGAGTGGGTTACATCGAACTGGATCTCAACAGCGGTAAGATCCTTGAGA
GTTTTCGCCCCGAAGAACGTTTTCCAATGATGAGCACTTTCAAAGTTCTGCTATGTGGCGCGGTATTATC
CCGTATTGACGCCGGGCAAGAGCAACTCGGTCGCCGCATACACTATTCTCAGAATGACTTGGTTGAGTAC
TCACCAGTCACAGAAAAGCATCTTACGGATGGCATGACAGTAAGAGAATTATGCAGTGCTGCCATAACCA
TGAGTGATAACACTGCGGCCAACTTACTTCTGACAACTATCGGAGGACCGAAGGAGCTAACCGCTTTTTT
GCACAACATGGGGGATCATGTAACTCGCCTTGATCGTTGGGAACCGGAGCTGAATGAAGCCATACCAAAC
GACGAGCGTGACACCACGATGCCTGTAGCAATGGCAACAACGTTGCGCAAACTATTAACTGGCGAACTAC
TTACTCTAGCTTCCCGGCAACAATTAATAGACTGGATGGAGGCGGATAAAGTTGCAGGACCACTTCTGCG
CTCGGCCCTTCCGGCTGGCTGGTTTATTGCTGATAAATCTGGAGCCGGTGAGCGTGGGTCTCGCGGTATC
ATTGCAGCACTGGGGCCAGATGGTAAGCCCTCCCGTATCGTAGTTATCTACACGACGGGGAGTCAGGCAA
CTATGGATGAACGAAATAGACAGATCGCTGAGATAGGTGCCTCACTGATTAAGCATTGGTAATTCGAAAT
GACCGACCAAGCGACGCCCAACCGGTATCAGCTCACTCAAAGGCGGTAATACGGTTATCCACAGAATCAG
GGGATAACGCAGGAAAGAACATGTGAGCAAAAGGCCAGCAAAAGGCCAGGAACCGTAAAAAGGCCGCGTT
GCTGGCGTTTTTCCATAGGCTCCGCCCCCCTGACGAGCATCACAAAAATCGACGCTCAAGTCAGAGGTGG
CGAAACCCGACAGGACTATAAAGATACCAGGCGTTTCCCCCTGGAAGCTCCCTCGTGCGCTCTCCTGTTC
CGACCCTGCCGCTTACCGGATACCTGTCCGCCTTTCTCCCTTCGGGAAGCGTGGCGCTTTCTCATAGCTC
ACGCTGTAGGTATCTCAGTTCGGTGTAGGTCGTTCGCTCCAAGCTGGGCTGTGTGCACGAACCCCCCGTT
CAGCCCGACCGCTGCGCCTTATCCGGTAACTATCGTCTTGAGTCCAACCCGGTAAGACACGACTTATCGC
CACTGGCAGCAGCCACTGGTAACAGGATTAGCAGAGCGAGGTATGTAGGCGGTGCTACAGAGTTCTTGAA
GTGGTGGCCTAACTACGGCTACACTAGAAGGACAGTATTTGGTATCTGCGCTCTGCTGAAGCCAGTTACC
TTCGGAAAAAGAGTTGGTAGCTCTTGATCCGGCAAACAAACCACCGCTGGTAGCGGTGGTTTTTTTGTTT
GCAAGCAGCAGATTACGCGCAGAAAAAAAGGATTTCAAGAAGATCCTTTGATCTTTTCTACGGGGTCTGA
CGCTCAGTGGAACGAAAACTCACGTTAAGGGATTTTGGTCATGAGATTATCAAAAAGGATCTTCACCTAG
ATCCTTTTATAGTCCGGAAATACAGGAACGCACGCTGGATGGCCCTTCGCTGGGATGGTGAAACCATGAA
AAATGGCAGCTTCAGTGGATTAAGTGGGGGTAATGTGGCCTGTACCCTCTGGTTGCATAGGTATTCATAC
GGTTAAAATTTATCAGGCGCGATTGCGGCAGTTTTTCGGGTGGTTTGTTGCCATTTTTACCTGTCTGCTG
CCGTGATCGCGCTGAACGCGTTTTAGCGGTGCGTACAATTAAGGGATTATGGTAAATCCACTTACTGTCT
GCCCTCGTAGCCATCGAGATAAACCGCAGTACTCCGGCCACGATGCGTCCGGCGTAGAGGATCGAGATCT
Features (pLannotate 1.2.2; 21 found; start..end, strand, type, name):
    140..517     +  enhancer       CMV enhancer: human cytomegalovirus immediate early enhancer
    519..718     +  promoter       CMV promoter: human cytomegalovirus (CMV) immediate early promoter
    857..989     +  intron         chimeric intron: chimera between introns from human β-globin and immunoglobulin heavy chain genes
   1033..1051    +  promoter       T7 promoter: promoter for bacteriophage T7 RNA polymerase
   1065..1538    +  CDS            Nluc (fragment): NanoLuc® luciferase human codon-optimized
   1743..3635    +  CDS            PDE4C (fragment): PDE4C_HUMAN - Also known as DPDE1. Experimental evidence at protein level: Swiss-Prot protein existence level 1. Hydrolyzes the second messenger cAMP, which is a key regulator of many important physiological processes. From Homo sapiens (Human).
   3734..3763    +  misc_feature   MCS (fragment): pUC18/19 multiple cloning site
   3770..3819    +  CDS            SET1 (fragment): solubility-enhancement tag derived from T7 phage gene 10B
   3827..3846    +  terminator     T7 terminator (fragment): transcription terminator for bacteriophage T7 RNA polymerase
   3868..3989    -  polyA_signal   SV40 poly(A) signal: SV40 polyadenylation signal
   4012..4080    -  CDS            large T antigen (fragment): large T antigen from SV40 (simian virus 40)
   4085..4117    +  rep_origin     M13 ori (fragment): M13 bacteriophage origin of replication; arrow indicates direction of (+) strand synthesis
   4118..4169    -  misc_feature   bom (fragment): basis of mobility region from pBR322
   4234..4591    +  promoter       SV40 promoter: SV40 enhancer and early promoter
   4622..5644    +  CDS            hph: KHYB_ECOLX - Experimental evidence at protein level: Swiss-Prot protein existence level 1. The aminoglycoside phosphotransferases achieve inactivation of their antibiotic substrates by phosphorylation. Only phosphorylates hygromycin and closely related compounds such as demethyl analogs and destomycin. From Escherichia coli.
   5683..5731    +  polyA_signal   poly(A) signal: synthetic polyadenylation signal
   5752..5844    -  CDS            tnpA (fragment): TN5P_ECOLX - Also known as tnp. Experimental evidence at protein level: Swiss-Prot protein existence level 1. Mediates transposition of transposon Tn5 by a 'cut and paste' mechanism. First, the monomeric transposase binds the 19 bp inverted DNA repeats flanking the transposon. Then, dimerization of the DNA- bound transposase creates a synaptic DNA complex. After nicking of the first DNA strand, excision of the transposon proceeds through a series of intermediates. The transposase then mediates the insertion of the transposon at a new site by strand transfer. The activity of the wild- type tran
   5887..5991    +  promoter       AmpR promoter: bla
   5992..6852    +  CDS            AmpR: β-lactamase; bla; confers resistance to ampicillin, carbenicillin, and related antibiotics
   7010..7598    -  rep_origin     ori: high-copy-number ColE1/pMB1/pBR322/pUC origin of replication
   7714..7997    +  misc_feature   cer region: ColE1-derived recombination site that helps to maintain plasmids as monomers
