>Addgene plasmid #237065 | LgBiT-PDE4C3-SmBiT Fusion Vector | addgene full sequence | sequence record 474590 | Addgene NGS Result
TTGACGTCAATGGGGTGGAGACTTGGAAATCCCCGTGAGTCAAACCGCTATCCACGCCCATTGGTGTACT
GCCAAAACCGCATCACCATGGTAATAGCGATGACTAATACGTAGATGTACTGCCAAGTAGGAAAGTCCCG
TAAGGTCATGTACTGGGCATAATGCCAGGCGGGCCATTTACCGTCATTGACGTCAATAGGGGGCGGACTT
GGCATATGATACACTTGATGTACTGCCAAGTGGGCAGTTTACCGTAAATACTCCACCCATTGACGTCAAT
GGAAAGTCCCTATTGGCGTTACTATGGGAACATACGTCATTATTGACGTCAATGGGCGGGGGTCGTTGGG
CGGTCAGCCAGGCGGGCCATTTACCGTAAGTTATGTAACGCGGAACTCCATATATGGGCTATGAACTAAT
GACCCCGTAATTGATTACTATTAATAACTAGTGGCGCGCCAGGGAGGCCTATATAAGCAGAGCTGGTTTA
GTGAACCGTCAGATCGCCCATTTAGGTGACACTATAGAATACAAGCTACTTGTTCTTTTTGCAGCTAGCG
CTCACCATGGTCTTCACACTCGAAGATTTCGTTGGGGACTGGGAACAGACAGCCGCCTACAACCTGGACC
AAGTCCTTGAACAGGGAGGTGTGTCCAGTTTGCTGCAGAATCTCGCCGTGTCCGTAACTCCGATCCAAAG
GATTGTCCGGAGCGGTGAAAATGCCCTGAAGATCGACATCCATGTCATCATCCCGTATGAAGGTCTGAGC
GCCGACCAAATGGCCCAGATCGAAGAGGTGTTTAAGGTGGTGTACCCTGTGGATGATCATCACTTTAAGG
TGATCCTGCCCTATGGCACACTGGTAATCGACGGGGTTACGCCGAACATGCTGAACTATTTCGGACGGCC
GTATGAAGGCATCGCCGTGTTCGACGGCAAAAAGATCACTGTAACAGGGACCCTGTGGAACGGCAACAAA
ATTATCGACGAGCGCCTGATCACCCCCGACGGCTCCATGCTGTTCCGAGTAACCATCAACAGTGGGAGCT
CCGGTGGTGGCGGGAGCGGAGGTGGAGGCTCGAGCGGTGCGATCGCCATGTCGGTGTTCGGGAAGCTGTT
CGGGGCTGGAGGGGGTAAGGCCGGCAAGGGCGGCCCGACCCCCCAGGAGGCCATCCAGCGGCTGCGGGAC
ACGGAAGAGATGTTAAGCAAGAAACAGGAGTTCCTGGAGAAGAAAATCGAGCAGGAGCTGACGGCCGCCA
AGAAGCACGGCACCAAAAACAAGCGCGCGGCCCTCCAGGCACTGAAGCGTAAGAAGAGGTATGAGAAGCA
GCTGGCGCAGATCGACGGCACATTATCAACCATCGAGTTCCAGCGGGAGGCCCTGGAGAATGCCAACACC
AACACCGAGGTGCTCAAGAACATGGGCTATGCCGCCAAGGCCATGAAGGCGGCCCATGACAACATGGACA
TCGATAAAGTTGATGAGTTAATGCAGGACATTGCTGACCAGCAAGAACTTGCAGAGGAGATTTCAACAGC
AATTTCGAAACCTGTAGGGTTTGGAGAAGAGTTTGACGAGGATGAGCTCATGGCGGAATTAGAAGAACTA
GAACAGGAGGAACTAGACAAGAATTTGCTGGAAATCAGTGGACCCGAAACAGTCCCTCTACCAAATGTTC
CCTCTATAGCCCTACCATCAAAACCCGCCAAGAAGAAAGAAGAGGAGGACGACGACATGAAGGAATTGGA
GAACTGGGCTGGATCCATGGTTTAAACGAATTCGGGCTCGGTACCCGGGGATCCTCTAGAGTCGACCTGC
AGGCATGCAAGCTGATCCGGCTGCTAACAAAGCCCGAAAGGAAGCTGAGTTGGCTGCTGCCACCGCTGAG
CAATAACTAGCATAACCCCTTGGGGAAACACCTAGGCTCTCGTACGAAGTCAGCTGATAACGTCGACGTA
TTGCGGCCGCGGATCATAATCAGCCATACCACATTTGTAGAGGTTTTACTTGCTTTAAAAAACCTCCCAC
ACCTCCCCCTGAACCTGAAACATAAAATGAATGCAATTGTTGTTGTTAACTTGTTTATTGCAGCTTATAA
TGGTTACAAATAAAGCAATAGCATCACAAATTTCACAAATAAAGCATTTTTTTCACTGCCGACGTCACGC
GTCTTGCGCAGCACCATGGCCTGAAATAACCTCTGAAAGAGGAACTTGGTTAGGTACCTTCTGAGGCGGA
AAGAACCAGCTGTGGAATGTGTGTCAGTTAGGGTGTGGAAAGTCCCCAGGCTCCCCAGCAGGCAGAAGTA
TGCAAAGCATGCATCTCAATTAGTCAGCAACCAGGTGTGGAAAGTCCCCAGGCTCCCCAGCAGGCAGAAG
TATGCAAAGCATGCATCTCAATTAGTCAGCAACCATAGTCCCGCCCCTAACTCCGCCCATCCCGCCCCTA
ACTCCGCCCAGTTCCGCCCATTCTCCGCCCCATGGCTGACTAATTTTTTTTATTTATGCAGAGGCCGAGG
CCGCCTCGGCCTCTGAGCTATTCCAGAAGTAGTGAGGAGGCTTTTTTGGAGGCCTAGGCTTTTGCAAAAA
GCTCGATTCTTCTGACACTAGCGCCACCATGAAGAAGCCCGAACTCACCGCTACCAGCGTTGAAAAATTT
CTCATCGAGAAGTTCGACAGTGTGAGCGACCTGATGCAGTTGTCGGAGGGCGAAGAGAGCCGAGCCTTCA
GCTTCGATGTCGGCGGACGCGGCTATGTACTGCGGGTGAATAGCTGCGCTGATGGCTTCTACAAAGACCG
CTACGTGTACCGCCACTTCGCCAGCGCTGCACTACCCATCCCCGAAGTGTTGGACATCGGCGAGTTCAGC
GAGAGCCTGACATACTGCATCAGTAGACGCGCCCAAGGCGTTACTCTCCAAGACCTCCCCGAAACAGAGC
TGCCTGCTGTGTTACAGCCTGTCGCCGAAGCTATGGATGCTATTGCCGCCGCCGACCTCAGTCAAACCAG
CGGCTTCGGCCCATTCGGGCCCCAAGGCATCGGCCAGTACACAACCTGGCGGGATTTCATTTGCGCCATT
GCTGATCCCCATGTCTACCACTGGCAGACCGTGATGGACGACACCGTGTCCGCCAGCGTAGCTCAAGCCC
TGGACGAACTGATGCTGTGGGCCGAAGACTGTCCCGAGGTGCGCCACCTCGTCCATGCCGACTTCGGCAG
CAACAACGTCCTGACCGACAACGGCCGCATCACCGCCGTAATCGACTGGTCCGAAGCTATGTTCGGGGAC
AGTCAGTACGAGGTGGCCAACATCTTCTTCTGGCGGCCCTGGCTGGCTTGCATGGAGCAGCAGACTCGCT
ACTTCGAGCGCCGGCATCCCGAGCTGGCCGGCAGCCCTCGTCTGCGAGCCTACATGCTGCGCATCGGCCT
GGATCAGCTCTACCAGAGCCTCGTGGACGGCAACTTCGACGATGCTGCCTGGGCTCAAGGCCGCTGCGAT
GCCATCGTCCGCAGCGGGGCCGGCACCGTCGGTCGCACACAAATCGCTCGCCGGAGCGCAGCCGTATGGA
CCGACGGCTGCGTCGAGGTGCTGGCCGACAGCGGCAACCGCCGGCCCAGTACACGACCGCGCGCTAAGGA
GGTAGGTCGAGTTTAGACTCTAGCCATCACGATGGCCGCAATAAAATATCTTTATTTTCATTACATCTGT
GTGTTGGTTTTTTGTGTGACGATTCCGGACTATAAAAGGATCTAGGTGAAGATCCTTTTTGATAATCTCA
TGACCAAAATCCCTTAACGTGAGTTTTCGTTCCACTGAGCGTCAGACCCCGTAGAAAAGATCAAAGGATC
TTCTTGAAATCCTTTTTTTCTGCGCGTAATCTGCTGCTTGCAAACAAAAAAACCACCGCTACCAGCGGTG
GTTTGTTTGCCGGATCAAGAGCTACCAACTCTTTTTCCGAAGGTAACTGGCTTCAGCAGAGCGCAGATAC
CAAATACTGTCCTTCTAGTGTAGCCGTAGTTAGGCCACCACTTCAAGAACTCTGTAGCACCGCCTACATA
CCTCGCTCTGCTAATCCTGTTACCAGTGGCTGCTGCCAGTGGCGATAAGTCGTGTCTTACCGGGTTGGAC
TCAAGACGATAGTTACCGGATAAGGCGCAGCGGTCGGGCTGAACGGGGGGTTCGTGCACACAGCCCAGCT
TGGAGCGAACGACCTACACCGAACTGAGATACCTACAGCGTGAGCTATGAGAAAGCGCCACGCTTCCCGA
AGGGAGAAAGGCGGACAGGTATCCGGTAAGCGGCAGGGTCGGAACAGGAGAGCGCACGAGGGAGCTTCCA
GGGGGAAACGCCTGGTATCTTTATAGTCCTGTCGGGTTTCGCCACCTCTGACTTGAGCGTCGATTTTTGT
GATGCTCGTCAGGGGGGCGGAGCCTATGGAAAAACGCCAGCAACGCGGCCTTTTTACGGTTCCTGGCCTT
TTGCTGGCCTTTTGCTCACATGTTCTTTCCTGCGTTATCCCCTGATTCTGTGGATAACCGTATTACCGCC
TTTGAGTGAGCTGATACCGGTTGGGCGTCGCTTGGTCGGTCATTTCGAATCAGAAGAACTCGTCAAGAAG
GCGATAGAAGGCGATGCGCTGCGAATCGGGAGCGGCGATACCGTAAAGCACGAGGAAGCGGTCAGCCCAT
TCGCCGCCAAGCTCTTCAGCAATATCACGGGTAGCCAACGCTATGTCCTGATAGCGGTCCGCCACACCCA
GCCGGCCACAGTCGATGAATCCAGAAAAGCGGCCATTTTCCACCATGATATTCGGCAAGCAGGCATCGCC
ATGGGTCACGACGAGATCCTCGCCGTCGGGCATGCGCGCCTTGAGCCTGGCGAACAGTTCGGCTGGCGCG
AGCCCCTGATGCTCTTCGTCCAGATCATCCTGATCGACAAGACCGGCTTCCATCCGAGTACGTGCTCGCT
CGATGCGATGTTTCGCTTGGTGGTCGAATGGGCAGGTAGCCGGATCAAGCGTATGCAGCCGCCGCATTGC
ATCAGCCATGATGGATACTTTCTCGGCAGGAGCAAGGTGAGATGACAGGAGATCCTGCCCCGGCACTTCG
CCCAATAGCAGCCAGTCCCTTCCCGCTTCAGTGACAACGTCGAGCACAGCTGCGCAAGGAACGCCCGTCG
TGGCCAGCCACGATAGCCGCGCTGCCTCGTCCTGCAGTTCATTCAGGGCACCGGACAGGTCGGTCTTGAC
AAAAAGAACCGGGCGCCCCTGCGCTGACAGCCGGAACACGGCGGCATCAGAGCAGCCGATTGTCTGTTGT
GCCCAGTCATAGCCGAATAGCCTCTCCACCCAAGCGGCCGGAGAACCTGCGTGCAATCCATCTTGTTCAA
TCATGATCTGCCTCCTGGGTTTAGTTCCTCACCTTGTCGTATTATACTATGCCGATATACTATGCCGATG
ATTAATTGTCAACAGTATTAGAATTCGATTTGACCTCCCACCGTACACGCCTACCGCCCATTTGCGTCAA
CGGGGCGGGGTTATTACGACATTTTGGAAAGTCCCGTTGATTTTGGTGCCAAAACAAACTCCCA
Features (pLannotate 1.2.2; 17 found; start..end, strand, type, name):
     87..452     -  enhancer       CMV enhancer: human cytomegalovirus immediate early enhancer
    462..484     +  promoter       minimal CMV promoter (fragment): human cytomegalovirus (CMV) immediate early promoter
    510..528     +  promoter       SP6 promoter: promoter for bacteriophage SP6 RNA polymerase
    567..1040    +  CDS            Nluc (fragment): NanoLuc® luciferase human codon-optimized
   1098..1769    +  CDS            CHMP4B: CHM4B_HUMAN - Also known as C20orf178, SHAX1. Experimental evidence at protein level: Swiss-Prot protein existence level 1. (Microbial infection) The ESCRT machinery also functions in topologically equivalent membrane fission events, such as the budding of enveloped viruses (HIV-1 and other lentiviruses). Via its interaction with PDCD6IP involved in HIV-1 p6- and p9-dependent virus release. From Homo sapiens (Human).
   1778..1833    +  misc_feature   MCS: pUC18/19 multiple cloning site
   1840..1889    +  CDS            SET1 (fragment): solubility-enhancement tag derived from T7 phage gene 10B
   1897..1915    +  terminator     T7 terminator (fragment): transcription terminator for bacteriophage T7 RNA polymerase
   1972..2055    +  CDS            large T antigen (fragment): large T antigen from SV40 (simian virus 40)
   2078..2159    +  polyA_signal   SV40 poly(A) signal: SV40 polyadenylation signal
   2231..2588    +  promoter       SV40 promoter: SV40 enhancer and early promoter
   2619..3641    +  CDS            hph: KHYB_ECOLX - Experimental evidence at protein level: Swiss-Prot protein existence level 1. The aminoglycoside phosphotransferases achieve inactivation of their antibiotic substrates by phosphorylation. Only phosphorylates hygromycin and closely related compounds such as demethyl analogs and destomycin. From Escherichia coli.
   3680..3728    +  polyA_signal   poly(A) signal: synthetic polyadenylation signal
   3854..4442    +  rep_origin     ori: high-copy-number ColE1/pMB1/pBR322/pUC origin of replication
   4603..5394    -  CDS            neo: KKA2_KLEPN - Also known as kan, nptII. Experimental evidence at protein level: Swiss-Prot protein existence level 1. Resistance to kanamycin, neomycin, paromomycin, ribostamycin, butirosin and gentamicin B. From Klebsiella pneumoniae.
   5426..5473    -  promoter       EM7 promoter: synthetic bacterial promoter&nbsp
   5492..85      -  promoter       CMV promoter (fragment) (across the origin): human cytomegalovirus (CMV) immediate early promoter
