[The description below was written by a language model from this plasmid's Addgene catalogue record and pLannotate feature annotations shown in this document.]
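Description:
LgBiT-PDE4C3-SmBiT Fusion Vector is a mammalian expression plasmid built from Promega Flexi-type NanoBiT backbones (pFN217K LgBiT CMV-Hyg and pFC220K SmBiT CMV-Blast). It expresses human PDE4C isoform 3, a cAMP-hydrolysing phosphodiesterase, flanked by the two fragments of split NanoLuc luciferase. In the 8,050 nt depositor sequence, a CMV enhancer/promoter followed by a chimeric β-globin/immunoglobulin intron drives the fusion, and a T7 promoter lies just upstream of the coding region. The reading frame opens with the LgBiT portion, annotated as a NanoLuc fragment, and continues into the unmutated PDE4C coding sequence. According to the catalogue it ends with the small SmBiT peptide, which the annotation software did not call as a separate feature. An SV40 poly(A) signal follows. Placing both complementing halves on one polypeptide suggests an intramolecular luminescent reporter whose signal depends on how close the two termini are, but the record states only that the plasmid is for expressing the fusion in mammalian cells.

The records disagree on several points. The catalogue lists kanamycin selection in bacteria and blasticidin in mammalian cells. The depositor sequence instead annotates an ampicillin-resistance gene, along with a high-copy ColE1/pUC origin, a cer site that helps keep plasmids monomeric, and an SV40-promoter-driven hygromycin phosphotransferase cassette; no blasticidin marker is annotated. The 5,594 nt sequencing result does carry an EM7-driven kanamycin/neomycin resistance gene, again with a hygromycin cassette. However, its NanoLuc fragment is joined to CHMP4B rather than PDE4C, and its promoter arrangement is different, so it appears to describe another construct. Users should confirm the insert and resistance markers before relying on either record.
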