Addgene plasmid #237065: LgBiT-PDE4C3-SmBiT Fusion Vector
Purpose: Express LgBiT-PDE4C3-SmBiT Fusion Protein in Mammalian Cells under a CMV promoter
Depositing lab: Promega Corporation.
Backbone
  Vector backbone: pFN217K LgBiT CMV-Hyg Flexi Vector and pFC220K SmBiT CMV-BlastFlexi Vector
  Vector type: Mammalian Expression
  Selectable markers: Blasticidin
Growth in bacteria
  Bacterial resistance: Kanamycin, 50 μg/mL
  Growth temperature: 37°C
  Growth strain: DH5alpha
  Copy number: High Copy
Gene/Insert
  Gene/Insert name: PDE4C3
  Species: H. sapiens (human)
  Mutation: None
  Entrez Gene: PDE4C (a.k.a. DPDE1, PDE21)
  Promoter: CMV
  Tag / fusion protein: LgBiT (N terminal on backbone); SmBiT (C terminal on backbone)
  Cloning method: Other
Terms and licenses: Academic/Nonprofit Terms; Industry Terms
How to cite: LgBiT-PDE4C3-SmBiT Fusion Vector was a gift from Promega Corporation (Addgene plasmid # 237065)
